Addgene plasmid #115113: XIP1/CEPR1 X056_pECIA2
Purpose: Bait vector XIP1/CEPR1 X056_pECIA2 should be used with prey vector XIP1/CEPR1 X056_pECIA14.
Depositing lab: Youssef Belkhadir. Depositing organization: Gregor Mendel Institute of Molecular Plant Biology. Publication: An extracellular network of Arabidopsis leucine-rich repeat receptor kinases. Smakowska-Luzan E, Mott GA, Parys K, Stegmann M, Howton TC, Layeghifard M, Neuhold J, Lehner A, Kong J, Grunwald K, Weinberger N, Satbhai SB, Mayer D, Busch W, Madalinski M, Stolt-Bergner P, Provart NJ, Mukhtar MS, Zipfel C, Desveaux D, Guttman DS, Belkhadir Y. Nature. 2018 Jan 18;553(7688):342-346. doi: 10.1038/nature25184. Epub 2018 Jan 10. PubMed 29320478.
Backbone
  Vector backbone: pECIA2
  Backbone manufacturer: Chris Garcia (Addgene plasmid # 47032)
  Vector type: Insect Expression
Growth in bacteria
  Bacterial resistance: Ampicillin, 100 μg/mL
  Growth temperature: 37°C
  Growth strain: DH5alpha
  Copy number: High Copy
Gene/Insert
  Gene/Insert name: AT5G49660
  Species: A. thaliana (mustard weed)
  Promoter: Metallothionein (Copper-Inducible)
  Tag / fusion protein: Fc, V5 and hexahistidine tags (C terminal on backbone)
  Cloning method: Ligation Independent Cloning
Terms and licenses: Academic/Nonprofit Terms; Industry Terms: Not Available to Industry
Depositor comments: Plasmid for secreted expression in Drosophila cell culture by induction via CuSO4. Insert is an extracellular domain of indicated LRR-RK, C-terminally tagged with Fc, V5 and hexahistidine tags. Insert Protein Sequence: SSNQQPQFFKLMKNSLFGDALSTWNVYDVGTNYCNFTGVRCDGQGLVTDLDLSGLSLSGIFPDGVCSYFPNLRVLRLSHNHLNKSSSFLNTIPNCSLLRDLNMSSVYLKGTLPDFSQMKSLRVIDMSWNHFTGSFPLSIFNLTDLEYLNFNENPELDLWTLPDSVSKLTKLTHMLLMTCMLHGNIPRSIGNLTSLVDLELSGNFLSGEIPKEIGNLSNLRQLELYYNYHLTGSIPEEIGNLKNLTDIDISVSRLTGSIPDSICSLPNLRVLQLYNNSLTGEIPKSLGNSKTLKILSLYDNYLTGELPPNLGSSSPMIALDVSENRLSGPLPAHVCKSGKLLYFLVLQNRFTGSIPETYGSCKTLIRFRVASNRLVGTIPQGVMSLPHVSIIDLAYNSLSGPIPNAIGNAWNLSELFMQSNRISGVIPHELSHSTNLVKLDLSNNQLSGPIPSEVGRLRKLNLLVLQGNHLDSSIPDSLSNLKSLNVLDLSSNLLTGRIPENLSELLPTSINFSSNRLSGPIPVSLIRGGLVESFSDNPNLCIPPTAGSSDLKFPMCQEPHGKKKLS
How to cite: XIP1/CEPR1 X056_pECIA2 was a gift from Youssef Belkhadir (Addgene plasmid # 115113 ; http://n2t.net/addgene:115113 ; RRID:Addgene_115113)
