[The description below was written by a language model from this plasmid's Addgene catalogue record and pLannotate feature annotations shown in this document.]
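Description:
XIP1/CEPR1 X056_pECIA2 is an insect-cell expression plasmid of about 6 kb built on the pECIA2 backbone. It produces a secreted form of the extracellular domain of the Arabidopsis thaliana leucine-rich repeat receptor kinase CEPR1, also called XIP1 (locus AT5G49660). In E. coli it is maintained through a high-copy ColE1/pUC-type origin and selected with ampicillin via the β-lactamase gene. Short fragments of lacZα, lacI, rop and bom, together with lac promoter/operator sequences, appear to be remnants of the cloning-vector lineage and have no evident role in the expression cassette.

Expression is driven by the Drosophila metallothionein promoter, which is induced by copper sulfate in Drosophila cell culture. Downstream, a Drosophila BiP signal sequence directs the protein into the secretory pathway and is followed in frame by the CEPR1 ectodomain, which was inserted by ligation-independent cloning. The ectodomain is fused at its C terminus to a human IgG1 Fc region and a V5 epitope. The record also lists a hexahistidine tag, although the feature table does not annotate it separately. An SV40 polyadenylation signal lies downstream of the cassette, annotated on the opposite strand.

The Fc portion provides a handle for capture and would be expected to dimerise the protein, while the V5 and His tags allow detection and purification. The depositor designates this construct as the bait vector, to be paired with the matching prey construct in pECIA14. It was deposited with a study mapping an extracellular interaction network among Arabidopsis LRR receptor kinases.
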