Features (pLannotate 1.2.2; 18 found; start..end, strand, type, name):
     23..449     +  promoter       MT promoter: Drosophila metallothionein promoter
    467..520     +  sig_peptide    BiP signal sequence: Drosophila BiP signal sequence
    515..2218    +  CDS            CEPR1 (fragment): CEPR1_ARATH - Also known as XIP1 From Arabidopsis thaliana (Mouse-ear cress).
   2249..2929    +  CDS            IGHG1 (fragment): IGHG1_HUMAN - Experimental evidence at protein level: Swiss-Prot protein existence level 1. Constant region of immunoglobulin heavy chains. Immunoglobulins, also known as antibodies, are membrane-bound or secreted glycoproteins produced by B lymphocytes. In the recognition phase of humoral immunity, the membrane-bound immunoglobulins serve as receptors which, upon binding of a specific antigen, trigger the clonal expansion and differentiation of B lymphocytes into immunoglobulins- secreting plasma cells. Secreted immunoglobulins mediate the effector phase of humoral immunity, which results in
   2948..2989    +  CDS            V5 tag: epitope tag from simian virus 5
   3089..3223    -  polyA_signal   SV40 poly(A) signal: SV40 polyadenylation signal
   3246..3330    -  CDS            large T antigen (fragment): large T antigen from SV40 (simian virus 40)
   3330..3354    +  misc_feature   MCS (fragment): pUC18/19 multiple cloning site
   3391..3407    -  protein_bind   lac operator: The lac repressor binds to the lac operator to inhibit transcription in E. coli. This inhibition can be relieved by adding lactose or isopropyl-β-D-thiogalactopyranoside (IPTG). lac repressor encoded by lacI
   3415..3445    -  promoter       lac promoter: promoter for the E. coli lac operon
   3460..3481    -  protein_bind   CAP binding site: CAP binding activates transcription in the presence of cAMP. E. coli catabolite activator protein
   3494..3586    -  CDS            lacI (fragment): lac repressor; lacI; The lac repressor binds to the lac operator to inhibit transcription in E. coli. This inhibition can be relieved by adding lactose or isopropyl-β-D-thiogalactopyranoside (IPTG).
   3769..4357    -  rep_origin     ori: high-copy-number ColE1/pMB1/pBR322/pUC origin of replication
   4528..5388    -  CDS            AmpR: β-lactamase; bla; confers resistance to ampicillin, carbenicillin, and related antibiotics
   5389..5493    -  promoter       AmpR promoter: bla
   5588..5623    +  CDS            rop (fragment): Rop protein, which maintains plasmids at low copy number; rop
   5725..5824    +  misc_feature   bom (fragment): basis of mobility region from pBR322
   5830..21      -  CDS            lacZα (fragment) (across the origin): LacZα fragment of β-galactosidase; lacZ fragment
>Addgene plasmid #115113 | XIP1/CEPR1 X056_pECIA2 | addgene full sequence | sequence record 298839 | Addgene NGS Result
GTAAAACGACGGCCAGTGAATTAATTCGTTGCAGGACAGGATGTGGTGCCCGATGTGACTAGCTCTTTGC
TGCAGGCCGTCCTATCCTCTGGTTCCGATAAGAGACCCAGAACTCCGGCCCCCCACCGCCCACCGCCACC
CCCATACATATGTGGTACGCAAGTAAGAGTGCCTGCGCATGCCCCATGTGCCCCACCAAGAGCTTTGCAT
CCCATACAAGTCCCCAAAGTGGAGAACCGAACCAATTCTTCGCGGGCAGAACAAAAGCTTCTGCACACGT
CTCCACTCGAATTTGGAGCCGGCCGGCGTGTGCAAAAGAGGTGAATCGAACGAAAGACCCGTGTGTAAAG
CCGCGTTTCCAAAATGTATAAAACCGAGAGCATCTGGCCAATGTGCATCAGTTGTGGTCAGCAGCAAAAT
CAAGTGAATCATCTCAGTGCAACTAAAGGGGGGATCCGATCTCAATATGAAGTTATGCATATTACTGGCC
GTCGTGGCCTTTGTTGGCCTCTCGCTCGGGAGTTCGAACCAACAACCTCAATTCTTCAAACTTATGAAGA
ACTCTCTCTTCGGCGACGCTTTGTCCACTTGGAATGTCTATGACGTTGGTACCAACTACTGTAACTTCAC
CGGCGTAAGATGTGACGGTCAAGGGCTAGTCACCGATCTTGATCTTTCCGGTTTGTCACTCTCCGGGATT
TTCCCTGATGGGGTTTGCTCTTACTTCCCAAACCTCCGTGTACTTCGTCTCTCTCACAACCATCTCAACA
AAAGTAGCAGCTTCCTCAACACCATCCCTAATTGTTCTCTGCTTCGAGACCTAAACATGAGCTCTGTATA
TCTCAAAGGAACTCTCCCTGATTTCTCACAGATGAAATCTTTAAGAGTCATCGACATGTCTTGGAACCAC
TTCACCGGTAGCTTCCCTCTCTCTATCTTCAATCTCACTGACTTAGAGTATCTCAATTTCAATGAGAATC
CAGAGCTTGATCTATGGACTCTACCGGATTCTGTCTCTAAGCTGACAAAGCTCACACACATGCTCTTGAT
GACGTGTATGCTCCATGGTAATATCCCAAGATCCATTGGGAACTTGACTTCTCTTGTTGATCTTGAACTT
AGCGGAAACTTCCTCTCCGGTGAGATTCCAAAAGAAATAGGGAACCTTTCCAACCTAAGGCAGCTTGAGC
TTTACTATAACTATCACTTAACCGGGAGTATACCGGAGGAAATCGGTAATCTCAAGAATCTTACGGATAT
CGATATCTCGGTAAGTAGGTTAACCGGAAGCATACCGGATTCAATCTGCAGTCTACCAAACCTCCGAGTG
CTTCAGCTCTACAACAACAGCTTAACAGGTGAGATTCCTAAGTCACTTGGCAATTCAAAAACCTTGAAGA
TCTTGTCTCTCTACGACAACTACTTAACCGGTGAACTCCCGCCAAATCTCGGTTCTTCCTCGCCTATGAT
CGCTCTTGATGTCTCCGAAAACCGCCTTTCTGGTCCTCTTCCGGCTCACGTTTGCAAATCCGGTAAGCTT
TTGTACTTTCTTGTACTACAAAACCGGTTCACTGGTTCGATCCCTGAGACTTATGGGAGCTGCAAGACCC
TCATACGGTTCCGTGTTGCGAGCAACCGCCTTGTTGGAACCATACCTCAAGGAGTTATGTCTCTGCCTCA
TGTCTCCATCATCGACTTGGCTTACAACTCCTTGTCTGGTCCAATACCTAATGCGATCGGAAACGCTTGG
AATTTGTCAGAGCTGTTTATGCAGAGTAACAGAATCTCCGGTGTTATACCTCATGAGCTCTCTCACTCCA
CCAATCTTGTGAAGCTTGACCTCAGCAACAATCAACTGTCTGGTCCAATACCTTCAGAAGTCGGAAGACT
TAGGAAACTGAACTTACTTGTACTGCAAGGCAACCACCTCGATTCTTCTATACCTGATTCACTTTCTAAT
CTCAAATCTCTCAACGTTCTTGATCTGTCCAGTAATCTCCTCACTGGAAGAATACCTGAAAACCTCTCCG
AGTTGCTCCCAACCTCGATTAATTTCTCCAGCAACCGGCTCTCTGGTCCTATCCCCGTCTCATTGATAAG
AGGAGGTCTTGTAGAAAGCTTTTCGGATAACCCTAATCTCTGTATTCCACCAACTGCTGGTTCATCAGAT
TTGAAGTTTCCGATGTGTCAAGAGCCTCACGGCAAGAAGAAGTTGAGCCTGGAGGTGCTGTTCCAGGGAC
CAGGGAGCGACAAAACTCACACATGCCCACCGTGCCCAGCACCTGAACTCCTGGGGGGACCGTCAGTCTT
CCTCTTCCCCCCAAAACCCAAGGACACCCTCATGATCTCCCGGACCCCTGAGGTCACATGCGTGGTGGTG
GACGTGAGCCACGAAGACCCTGAGGTCAAGTTCAACTGGTACGTGGACGGCGTGGAGGTGCATAATGCCA
AGACAAAGCCGCGGGAGGAGCAGTACAACAGCACGTACCGTGTGGTCAGCGTCCTCACCGTCCTGCACCA
GGACTGGCTGAATGGCAAGGAGTACAAGTGCAAGGTCTCCAACAAAGCCCTCCCAGCCCCCATCGAGAAA
ACCATCTCCAAAGCCAAAGGGCAGCCCCGAGAACCACAGGTGTACACCCTGCCCCCATCCCGGGAGGAGA
TGACCAAGAACCAGGTCAGCCTGACCTGCCTGGTCAAAGGCTTCTATCCCAGCGACATCGCCGTGGAGTG
GGAGAGCAATGGGCAGCCGGAGAACAACTACAAGACCACGCCTCCCGTGCTGGACTCCGACGGCTCCTTC
TTCCTCTACAGCAAGCTCACCGTGGACAAGAGCAGGTGGCAGCAGGGGAACGTCTTCTCATGCTCCGTGA
TGCATGAGGGTCTGCACAACCACTACACGCAGAAGAGCCTCTCCCTGTCTCCGGGTAAATCTAGAGGGCC
CTTCGAAGGTAAGCCTATCCCTAACCCTCTCCTCGGTCTCGATTCTACGCGTACCGGTCATCATCACCAT
CACCATTGAGTTTAAACCCGCTGATCAGCCTCGACTGTGCCTTCTAAGGCCTGAGCTCGCTGATCAGCCT
CGATCGAGGATCCAGACATGATAAGATACATTGATGAGTTTGGACAAACCACAACTAGAATGCAGTGAAA
AAAATGCTTTATTTGTGAAATTTGTGATGCTATTGCTTTATTTGTAACCATTATAAGCTGCAATAAACAA
GTTAACAACAACAATTGCATTCATTTTATGTTTCAGGTTCAGGGGGAGGTGTGGGAGGTTTTTTAAAGCA
AGTAAAACCTCTACAAATGTGGTATGGCTGATTATGATCAGTCGACCTGCAGGCATGCAAGCTTGGCGTA
ATCATGGTCATAGCTGTTTCCTGTGTGAAATTGTTATCCGCTCACAATTCCACACAACATACGAGCCGGA
AGCATAAAGTGTAAAGCCTGGGGTGCCTAATGAGTGAGCTAACTCACATTAATTGCGTTGCGCTCACTGC
CCGCTTTCCAGTCGGGAAACCTGTCGTGCCAGCTGCATTAATGAATCGGCCAACGCGCGGGGAGAGGCGG
TTTGCGTATTGGGCGCTCTTCCGCTTCCTCGCTCACTGACTCGCTGCGCTCGGTCGTTCGGCTGCGGCGA
GCGGTATCAGCTCACTCAAAGGCGGTAATACGGTTATCCACAGAATCAGGGGATAACGCAGGAAAGAACA
TGTGAGCAAAAGGCCAGCAAAAGGCCAGGAACCGTAAAAAGGCCGCGTTGCTGGCGTTTTTCCATAGGCT
CCGCCCCCCTGACGAGCATCACAAAAATCGACGCTCAAGTCAGAGGTGGCGAAACCCGACAGGACTATAA
AGATACCAGGCGTTTCCCCCTGGAAGCTCCCTCGTGCGCTCTCCTGTTCCGACCCTGCCGCTTACCGGAT
ACCTGTCCGCCTTTCTCCCTTCGGGAAGCGTGGCGCTTTCTCATAGCTCACGCTGTAGGTATCTCAGTTC
GGTGTAGGTCGTTCGCTCCAAGCTGGGCTGTGTGCACGAACCCCCCGTTCAGCCCGACCGCTGCGCCTTA
TCCGGTAACTATCGTCTTGAGTCCAACCCGGTAAGACACGACTTATCGCCACTGGCAGCAGCCACTGGTA
ACAGGATTAGCAGAGCGAGGTATGTAGGCGGTGCTACAGAGTTCTTGAAGTGGTGGCCTAACTACGGCTA
CACTAGAAGAACAGTATTTGGTATCTGCGCTCTGCTGAAGCCAGTTACCTTCGGAAAAAGAGTTGGTAGC
TCTTGATCCGGCAAACAAACCACCGCTGGTAGCGGTGGTTTTTTTGTTTGCAAGCAGCAGATTACGCGCA
GAAAAAAAGGATCTCAAGAAGATCCTTTGATCTTTTCTACGGGGTCTGACGCTCAGTGGAACGAAAACTC
ACGTTAAGGGATTTTGGTCATGAGATTATCAAAAAGGATCTTCACCTAGATCCTTTTAAATTAAAAATGA
AGTTTTAAATCAATCTAAAGTATATATGAGTAAACTTGGTCTGACAGTTACCAATGCTTAATCAGTGAGG
CACCTATCTCAGCGATCTGTCTATTTCGTTCATCCATAGTTGCCTGACTCCCCGTCGTGTAGATAACTAC
GATACGGGAGGGCTTACCATCTGGCCCCAGTGCTGCAATGATACCGCGAGACCCACGCTCACCGGCTCCA
GATTTATCAGCAATAAACCAGCCAGCCGGAAGGGCCGAGCGCAGAAGTGGTCCTGCAACTTTATCCGCCT
CCATCCAGTCTATTAATTGTTGCCGGGAAGCTAGAGTAAGTAGTTCGCCAGTTAATAGTTTGCGCAACGT
TGTTGCCATTGCTACAGGCATCGTGGTGTCACGCTCGTCGTTTGGTATGGCTTCATTCAGCTCCGGTTCC
CAACGATCAAGGCGAGTTACATGATCCCCCATGTTGTGCAAAAAAGCGGTTAGCTCCTTCGGTCCTCCGA
TCGTTGTCAGAAGTAAGTTGGCCGCAGTGTTATCACTCATGGTTATGGCAGCACTGCATAATTCTCTTAC
TGTCATGCCATCCGTAAGATGCTTTTCTGTGACTGGTGAGTACTCAACCAAGTCATTCTGAGAATAGTGT
ATGCGGCGACCGAGTTGCTCTTGCCCGGCGTCAATACGGGATAATACCGCGCCACATAGCAGAACTTTAA
AAGTGCTCATCATTGGAAAACGTTCTTCGGGGCGAAAACTCTCAAGGATCTTACCGCTGTTGAGATCCAG
TTCGATGTAACCCACTCGTGCACCCAACTGATCTTCAGCATCTTTTACTTTCACCAGCGTTTCTGGGTGA
GCAAAAACAGGAAGGCAAAATGCCGCAAAAAAGGGAATAAGGGCGACACGGAAATGTTGAATACTCATAC
TCTTCCTTTTTCAATATTATTGAAGCATTTATCAGGGTTATTGTCTCATGAGCGGATACATATTTGAATG
TATTTAGAAAAATAAACAAATAGGGGTTCCGCGCACATTTCCCCGAAAAGTGCCACCTGACGTCTAAGAA
ACCATTATTATCATGACATTAACCTATAAAAATAGGCGTATCACGAGGCCCTTTCGTCTCGCGCGTTTCG
GTGATGACGGTGAAAACCTCTGACACATGCAGCTCCCGGAGACGGTCACAGCTTGTCTGTAAGCGGATGC
CGGGAGCAGACAAGCCCGTCAGGGCGCGTCAGCGGGTGTTGGCGGGTGTCGGGGCTGGCTTAACTATGCG
GCATCAGAGCAGATTGTACTGAGAGTGCACCATATGCGGTGTGAAATACCGCACAGATGCGTAAGGAGAA
AATACCGCATCAGGCGCCATTCGCCATTCAGGCTGCGCAACTGTTGGGAAGGGCGATCGGTGCGGGCCTC
TTCGCTATTACGCCAGCTGGCGAAAGGGGGATGTGCTGCAAGGCGATTAAGTTGGGTAACGCCAGGGTTT
TCCCAGTCACGACGTT
